>Addgene plasmid #35559 | pGEX 4T1 RARalpha (186-462) | addgene partial sequence | sequence record 44703 | pGEX-5 5'-GGGCTGGCAAGCCACGTTTGGTG-3'
GATCTGGTTCCGCGTGGATCCGAGCTCATTGAGAAGGTGCGCAAAGCGCACCAGGAAACCTTCCCTGCCC
TCTGCCAGCTGGGCAAATACACTACGAACAACAGCTCAGAACAACGTGTCTCTCTGGACATTGACCTCTG
GGACAAGTTCAGTGAACTCTCCACCAAGTGCATCATTAAGACTGTGGAGTTCGCCAAGCAGCTGCCCGGC
TTCACCACCCTCACCATCGCCGACCAGATCACCCTCCTCAAGGCTGCCTGCCTGGACATCCTGATCCTGC
GGATCTGCACGCGGTACACGCCCGAGCAGGACACCATGACCTTCTCGGACGGGCTGACCCTGAACCGGAC
CCAGATGCACAACGCTGGCTTCGGCCCCCTCACCGACCTGGTCTTTGCCTTCGCCAACCAGCTGCTGCCC
CTGGAGATGGATGATGCGGAGACGGGGCTGCTCAGCGCCATCTGCCTCATCTGCGGAGACCGCCAGGACC
TGGAGCAGCCGGACCGGGTGGACATGCTGCAGGAGCCGCTGCTGGAGGCGCTAAAGGTCTACGTGCGGAA
GCGGAGGCCCAGCCGCCCCCACATGTTCCCCAAGATGCTAATGAAGATTACTGACCTGCGAAGCATCAGC
GCCAAGGGGGCTGAGCGGGTGATCACGCTGAAGATGGAGATC
