>Addgene plasmid #35559 | pGEX 4T1 RARalpha (186-462) | addgene partial sequence | sequence record 44997 | pGEX-3 5'-CCGGGAGCTGCATGTGTCAGAGG-3'
AGATCGTCAGTTCAGTCACGATGCGGCCGCTCGAGTCGACCCGGGAATTCTCACGGGGAGTGGGTGGCCG
GGCTGCTTCTGTTGGAGCTGGGGCTGAGGCTGGGGCTACAGCTGCCTGGCGGGGGGGCCAGGCCACCCCC
GTCCCGCCCCCCACCCCCCGGCTGTCCGCTCAGAGTGTCCAGGCCCTCTGAGTTCTCCAACATTTCCTGG
ATGAGAGGCGGCATGGAGCCCGGGATCTCCATCTTCAGCGTGATCACCCGCTCAGCCCCCTTGGCGCTGA
TGCTTCGCAGGTCAGTAATCTTCATTAGCATCTTGGGGAACATGTGGGGGCGGCTGGGCCTCCGCTTCCG
CACGTAGACCTTTAGCGCCTCCAGCAGCGGCTCCTGCAGCATGTCCACCCGGTCCGGCTGCTCCAGGTCC
TGGCGGTCTCCGCAGATGAGGCAGATGGCGCTGAGCAGCCCCGTCTCCGCATCATCCATCTCCAGGGGCA
GCAGCTGGTTGGCGAAGGCAAAGACCAGGTCGGTGAGGGGGCCGAAGCCAGCGTTGTGCATCTGGGTCCG
GTTCAGGGTCAGCCCGTCCGAGAAGGTCATGGTGTCCTGCTCGGGCGTGTACCGCGTGCA
