[The description below was written by a language model from this plasmid's Addgene catalogue record.]
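Description:
pGEX 4T1 RARalpha (186-462) is a bacterial expression plasmid built on the pGEX 4T1 backbone, a standard vector for producing glutathione S-transferase (GST) fusion proteins in E. coli. It is maintained as a high-copy plasmid under ampicillin selection. The record does not include a feature table, so the promoter, origin of replication and other backbone elements are not explicitly listed. pGEX-series vectors generally drive expression from an IPTG-inducible tac promoter with a plasmid-borne lacI repressor, and the 4T variants place a thrombin cleavage site between GST and the cloning site, but these details are not confirmed by the record.

The insert is an 828 bp fragment of human retinoic acid receptor alpha (RARA, also known as NR1B1), encoding amino acids 186 to 462. This is a truncation that removes the N-terminal part of the receptor and retains the C-terminal part, which in nuclear receptors of this family broadly corresponds to the ligand-binding region. The fragment is fused downstream of the backbone-encoded GST, giving an N-terminally GST-tagged protein that can be captured on glutathione resin.

The record does not state a specific purpose. However, the associated publication concerns phosphorylation of RARalpha by c-Jun N-terminal kinase and the resulting proteasomal degradation of the receptor in lung cancer cells. A purified GST-tagged receptor fragment of this kind would be suited to use as a recombinant substrate for in vitro kinase assays, for helping to locate phosphorylation sites within defined regions of the receptor, or for GST pull-down interaction experiments.
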