Addgene plasmid #35559: pGEX 4T1 RARalpha (186-462)
Depositing lab: Jonathan Kurie & Harish Srinivas. Depositing organization: University of Texas MD Anderson Cancer Center. Publication: c-Jun N-terminal kinase contributes to aberrant retinoid signaling in lung cancer cells by phosphorylating and inducing proteasomal degradation of retinoic acid receptor alpha. Srinivas H, Juroske DM, Kalyankrishna S, Cody DD, Price RE, Xu XC, Narayanan R, Weigel NL, Kurie JM. Mol Cell Biol. 2005 Feb;25(3):1054-69. 10.1128/MCB.25.3.1054-1069.2005 PubMed 15657432.
Backbone
  Vector backbone: pGEX 4T1
  Vector type: Bacterial Expression
Growth in bacteria
  Bacterial resistance: Ampicillin, 100 μg/mL
  Growth temperature: 37°C
  Growth strain: DH5alpha
  Copy number: High Copy
Gene/Insert
  Gene/Insert name: RARalpha
  Species: H. sapiens (human)
  Insert size (bp): 828
  Mutation: aa 186-462
  Entrez Gene: RARA (a.k.a. NR1B1, RAR, RARalpha)
  Tag / fusion protein: GST (N terminal on backbone)
Terms and licenses: Academic/Nonprofit Terms; Industry Terms: Not Available to Industry
How to cite: pGEX 4T1 RARalpha (186-462) was a gift from Jonathan Kurie & Harish Srinivas (Addgene plasmid # 35559 ; http://n2t.net/addgene:35559 ; RRID:Addgene_35559)
